>Addgene plasmid #115871 | pAPM-D4 miR30-FAM208A ts1 | addgene full sequence | sequence record 232815 | Addgene NGS Result
AATCTGCTTAGGGTTAGGCGTTTTGCGCTGCTTCGCGATGTACGGGCCAGATATACGCGCTGTGGAATGT
GTGTCAGTTAGGGTGTGGAAAGTCCCCAGGCTCCCCAGCAGGCAGAAGTATGCAAAGCATGCATCTCAAT
TAGTCAGCAACCAGGTGTGGAAAGTCCCCAGGCTCCCCAGCAGGCAGAAGTATGCAAAGCATGCATCTCA
ATTAGTCAGCAACCATAGTCCCGCCCCTAACTCCGCCCATCCCGCCCCTAACTCCGCCCAGTTCCGCCCA
TTCTCCGCCCCATGGCTGACTAATTTTTTTTATTTATGCAGAGGCCGAGGCCGCCTCTGCCTCTGAGCTA
TTCCAGAAGTAGTGAGGAGGCTTTTTTGGAGGCCTAGGCTTTTGCAAAAAGCTCGCGTTGACATTGATTA
TTGACTAGTTATTAATAGTAATCAATTACGGGGTCATTAGTTCATAGCCCATATATGGAGTTCCGCGTTA
CATAACTTACGGTAAATGGCCCGCCTGGCTGACCGCCCAACGACCCCCGCCCATTGACGTCAATAATGAC
GTATGTTCCCATAGTAACGCCAATAGGGACTTTCCATTGACGTCAATGGGTGGAGTATTTACGGTAAACT
GCCCACTTGGCAGTACATCAAGTGTATCATATGCCAAGTACGCCCCCTATTGACGTCAATGACGGTAAAT
GGCCCGCCTGGCATTATGCCCAGTACATGACCTTATGGGACTTTCCTACTTGGCAGTACATCTACGTATT
AGTCATCGCTATTACCATGGTGATGCGGTTTTGGCAGTACATCAATGGGCGTGGATAGCGGTTTGACTCA
CGGGGATTTCCAAGTCTCCACCCCATTGACGTCAATGGGAGTTTGTTTTGGCACCAAAATCAACGGGACT
TTCCAAAATGTCGTAACAACTCCGCCCCATTGACGCAAATGGGCGGTAGGCGTGTACGGTGGGAGGTCTA
TATAAGCAGCGCGTTTTGCCTGTACTGGGTCTCTCTGGTTAGACCAGATCTGAGCCTGGGAGCTCTCTGG
CTAACTAGGGAACCCACTGCTTAAGCCTCAATAAAGCTTGCCTTGAGTGCTTCAAGTAGTGTGTGCCCGT
CTGTTGTGTGACTCTGGTAACTAGAGATCCCTCAGACCCTTTTAGTCAGTGTGGAAAATCTCTAGCAGTG
GCGCCCGAACAGGGACTTGAAAGCGAAAGGGAAACCAGAGGAGCTCTCTCGACGCAGGACTCGGCTTGCT
GAAGCGCGCACGGCAAGAGGCGAGGGGCGGCGACTGGTGAGTACGCCAAAAATTTTGACTAGCGGAGGCT
AGAAGGAGAGAGATGGGTGCGAGAGCGTCAGTATTAAGCGGGGGAGAATTAGATCGCGATGGGAAAAAAT
TCGGTTAAGGCCAGGGGGAAAGAAAAAATATAAATTAAAACATATAGTATGGGCAAGCAGGGAGCTAGAA
CGATTCGCAGTTAATCCTGGCCTGTTAGAAACATCAGAAGGCTGTAGACAAATACTGGGACAGCTACAAC
CATCCCTTCAGACAGGATCAGAAGAACTTAGATCATTATATAATACAGTAGCAACCCTCTATTGTGTGCA
TCAAAGGATAGAGATAAAAGACACCAAGGAAGCTTTAGACAAGATAGAGGAAGAGCAAAACAAAAGTAAG
ACCACCGCACAGCAAGCGGCCGGCCGCTGATCTTCAGACCTGGAGGAGGAGATATGAGGGACAATTGGAG
AAGTGAATTATATAAATATAAAGTAGTAAAAATTGAACCATTAGGAGTAGCACCCACCAAGGCAAAGAGA
AGAGTGGTGCAGAGAGAAAAAAGAGCAGTGGGAATAGGAGCTTTGTTCCTTGGGTTCTTGGGAGCAGCAG
GAAGCACTATGGGCGCAGCGTCAATGACGCTGACGGTACAGGCCAGACAATTATTGTCTGGTATAGTGCA
GCAGCAGAACAATTTGCTGAGGGCTATTGAGGCGCAACAGCATCTGTTGCAACTCACAGTCTGGGGCATC
AAGCAGCTCCAGGCAAGAATCCTGGCTGTGGAAAGATACCTAAAGGATCAACAGCTCCTGGGGATTTGGG
GTTGCTCTGGAAAACTCATTTGCACCACTGCTGTGCCTTGGAATGCTAGTTGGAGTAATAAATCTCTGGA
ACAGATTTGGAATCACACGACCTGGATGGAGTGGGACAGAGAAATTAACAATTACACAAGCTTAATACAC
TCCTTAATTGAAGAATCGCAAAACCAGCAAGAAAAGAATGAACAAGAATTATTGGAATTAGATAAATGGG
CAAGTTTGTGGAATTGGTTTAACATAACAAATTGGCTGTGGTATATAAAATTATTCATAATGATAGTAGG
AGGCTTGGTAGGTTTAAGAATAGTTTTTGCTGTACTTTCTATAGTGAATAGAGTTAGGCAGGGATATTCA
CCATTATCGTTTCAGACCCACCTCCCAACCCCGAGGGGACCCGACAGGCCCGAAGGAATAGAAGAAGAAG
GTGGAGAGAGAGACAGAGACAGATCCATTCGATTAGTGAACGGATCGGCACTGCGTGCGCCAATTCTGCA
GACAAATGGCAGTATTCATCCACAATTTTAAAAGAAAAGGGGGGATTGGGGGGTACAGTGCAGGGGAAAG
AATAGTAGACATAATAGCAACAGACATACAAACTAAAGAATTACAAAAACAAATTACAAAAATTCAAAAT
TTTCGGGTTTATTACAGGGACAGCAGAGATCCAGTTTGGTTAATTAACTGCAGCCCCGATAAAATAAAAG
ATTTTATTTAGTCTCCAGAAAAAGGGGGGAATGAAAGACCCCACCTGTAGGTTTGGCAAGCTAGCTGCAG
TAACGCCATTTTGCAAGGCATGGAAAAATACCAAACCAAGAATAGAGAAGTTCAGATCAAGGGCGGGTAC
ATGAAAATAGCTAACGTTGGGCCAAACAGGATATCTGCGGTGAGCAGTTTCGGCCCCGGCCCGGGGCCAA
GAACAGATGGTCACCGCAGTTTCGGCCCCGGCCCGAGGCCAAGAACAGATGGTCCCCAGATATGGCCCAA
CCCTCAGCAGTTTCTTAAGACCCATCAGATGTTTCCAGGCTCCCCCAAGGACCTGAAATGACCCTGCGCC
TTATTTGAATTAACCAATCAGCCTGCTTCTCGCTTCTGTTCGCGCGCTTCTGCTTCCCGAGCTCTATAAA
AGAGCTCACAACCCCTCACTCGGCGCGCCAGTCCTCCGACAGACTGAGTCGCCCGGGGGTCTAGAACGCG
TGCCGCCATGACCGAATACAAACCTACCGTGAGGCTGGCTACAAGAGATGATGTCCCAAGGGCTGTGAGA
ACACTGGCCGCCGCTTTTGCCGATTACCCTGCCACACGCCACACTGTGGACCCAGATCGGCATATCGAGA
GAGTGACTGAGCTGCAGGAACTGTTCCTGACCCGAGTGGGCCTGGACATTGGGAAGGTCTGGGTCGCAGA
CGATGGAGCAGCTGTGGCTGTCTGGACCACACCAGAGAGCGTGGAAGCCGGAGCTGTCTTTGCAGAGATC
GGCCCTAGAATGGCAGAACTGAGCGGCTCCAGGCTGGCAGCACAGCAGCAGATGGAGGGACTGCTGGCCC
CACACAGGCCTAAGGAACCAGCATGGTTCCTGGCTACCGTGGGGGTCTCTCCTGACCATCAGGGCAAAGG
ACTGGGAAGTGCTGTGGTCCTGCCAGGAGTGGAGGCTGCAGAACGAGCTGGAGTCCCTGCATTTCTGGAG
ACCTCTGCTCCACGAAACCTGCCCTTCTATGAACGGCTGGGCTTTACTGTGACCGCAGATGTGGAGGTCC
CCGAAGGACCTAGGACCTGGTGCATGACACGCAAACCCGGCGCCTGAGCGATCGCCGCGGCCGCCTTCTT
AACCCAACAGAAGGCTCGAGAAGGTATATTGCTGTTGACAGTGAGCGACCCGGGAACCAGTAGAAGAAAT
AGTGAAGCCACAGATGTATTTCTTCTACTGGTTCCCGGGCTGCCTACTGCCTCGGACTTCAAGGGGCTAG
AATTCGGCAGCTGTAGATCTTAGCCACTTTTTAAAAGAAAAGGGGGGACTGGAAGGGCTAACTGCATCCG
GACTGTACTGGGTCTCTCTGGTTAGACCAGATCTGAGCCTGGGAGCTCTCTGGCTAACTAGGGAACCCAC
TGCTTAAGCCTCAATAAAGCTTGCCTTGAGTGCTTCAAGTAGTGTGTGCCCGTCTGTTGTGTGACTCTGG
TAACTAGAGATCCCTCAGACCCTTTTAGTCAGTGTGGAAAATCTCTAGCAGGGCCCGTTTCATGTGAGCA
AAAGGCCAGCAAAAGGCCAGGAACCGTAAAAAGGCCGCGTTGCTGGCGTTTTTCCATAGGCTCCGCCCCC
CTGACGAGCATCACAAAAATCGACGCTCAAGTCAGAGGTGGCGAAACCCGACAGGACTATAAAGATACCA
GGCGTTTCCCCCTGGAAGCTCCCTCGTGCGCTCTCCTGTTCCGACCCTGCCGCTTACCGGATACCTGTCC
GCCTTTCTCCCTTCGGGAAGCGTGGCGCTTTCTCATAGCTCACGCTGTAGGTATCTCAGTTCGGTGTAGG
TCGTTCGCTCCAAGCTGGGCTGTGTGCACGAACCCCCCGTTCAGCCCGACCGCTGCGCCTTATCCGGTAA
CTATCGTCTTGAGTCCAACCCGGTAAGACACGACTTATCGCCACTGGCAGCAGCCACTGGTAACAGGATT
AGCAGAGCGAGGTATGTAGGCGGTGCTACAGAGTTCTTGAAGTGGTGGCCTAACTACGGCTACACTAGAA
GAACAGTATTTGGTATCTGCGCTCTGCTGAAGCCAGTTACCTTCGGAAAAAGAGTTGGTAGCTCTTGATC
CGGCAAACAAACCACCGCTGGTAGCGGTGGTTTTTTTGTTTGCAAGCAGCAGATTACGCGCAGAAAAAAA
GGATCTCAAGAAGATCCTTTGATCTTTTCTACGGGGTCTGACGCTCAGTGGAACGAAAACTCACGTTAAG
GGATTTTGGTCATGAGATTATCAAAAAGGATCTTCACCTAGATCCTTTTAAATTAAAAATGAAGTTTTAA
ATCAATCTAAAGTATATATGAGTAAACTTGGTCTGACAGTTACCAATGCTTAATCAGTGAGGCACCTATC
TCAGCGATCTGTCTATTTCGTTCATCCATAGTTGCCTGACTCCCCGTCGTGTAGATAACTACGATACGGG
AGGGCTTACCATCTGGCCCCAGTGCTGCAATGATACCGCGAGACCCACGCTCACCGGCTCCAGATTTATC
AGCAATAAACCAGCCAGCCGGAAGGGCCGAGCGCAGAAGTGGTCCTGCAACTTTATCCGCCTCCATCCAG
TCTATTAATTGTTGCCGGGAAGCTAGAGTAAGTAGTTCGCCAGTTAATAGTTTGCGCAACGTTGTTGCCA
TTGCTACAGGCATCGTGGTGTCACGCTCGTCGTTTGGTATGGCTTCATTCAGCTCCGGTTCCCAACGATC
AAGGCGAGTTACATGATCCCCCATGTTGTGCAAAAAAGCGGTTAGCTCCTTCGGTCCTCCGATCGTTGTC
AGAAGTAAGTTGGCCGCAGTGTTATCACTCATGGTTATGGCAGCACTGCATAATTCTCTTACTGTCATGC
CATCCGTAAGATGCTTTTCTGTGACTGGTGAGTACTCAACCAAGTCATTCTGAGAATAGTGTATGCGGCG
ACCGAGTTGCTCTTGCCCGGCGTCAATACGGGATAATACCGCGCCACATAGCAGAACTTTAAAAGTGCTC
ATCATTGGAAAACGTTCTTCGGGGCGAAAACTCTCAAGGATCTTACCGCTGTTGAGATCCAGTTCGATGT
AACCCACTCGTGCACCCAACTGATCTTCAGCATCTTTTACTTTCACCAGCGTTTCTGGGTGAGCAAAAAC
AGGAAGGCAAAATGCCGCAAAAAAGGGAATAAGGGCGACACGGAAATGTTGAATACTCATACTCTTCCTT
TTTCAATATTATTGAAGCATTTATCAGGGTTATTGTCTCATGAGCGGATACATATTTGAATGTATTTAGA
AAAATAAACAAATAGGGGTTCCGCGCACATTTCCCCGAAAAGTGCCACCTGACGTCGACGGATCGGGAGA
TCTCCCGATCCCCTATGGTGCACTCTCAGTACAATCTGCTCTGATGCCGCATAGTTAAGCCAGTATCTGC
TCCCTGCTTGTGTGTTGGAGGTCGCTGAGTAGTGCGCGAGCAAAATTTAAGCTACAACAAGGCAAGGCTT
GACCGACAATTGCATGAAG
Features (pLannotate 1.2.2; 19 found; start..end, strand, type, name):
     69..398     +  promoter       SV40 promoter: SV40 enhancer and early promoter
    410..789     +  enhancer       CMV enhancer: human cytomegalovirus immediate early enhancer
    790..989     +  promoter       CMV promoter: human cytomegalovirus (CMV) immediate early promoter
   1007..1187    +  LTR            5' LTR (truncated): truncated 5' long terminal repeat (LTR) from HIV-1
   1234..1359    +  misc_feature   HIV-1 Ψ: packaging signal of human immunodeficiency virus type 1
   1343..1681    +  CDS            HIV-1 gag (fragment): gag protein from human immunodeficiency virus 1; gag
   1856..2089    +  misc_feature   RRE: The Rev response element (RRE) of HIV-1 allows for Rev-dependent mRNA export from the nucleus to the cytoplasm.
   2466..2566    +  CDS            Rev (fragment): human immunodeficiency virus 1 (HIV-1) Rev protein; rev; enhances nuclear export of unspliced and incompletely spliced viral mRNAs
   2616..2733    +  misc_feature   cPPT/CTS: central polypurine tract and central termination sequence of HIV-1
   2870..3277    +  promoter       SFFV promoter: spleen focus-forming virus long terminal repeat (LTR) promoter
   3298..3894    +  CDS            pac: PUAC_STRAD - Protein predicted: Swiss-Prot protein existence level 4. Detoxification of puromycin. From Streptomyces alboniger.
   3919..3964    +  ncRNA          5' miR-30a (fragment): sequence upstream of the 71-nt precursor of the human miR-30a microRNA (Zeng et al., 2002) miRNA
   4034..4059    +  ncRNA          3' miR-30a (fragment): sequence downstream of the 71-nt precursor of the human miR-30a microRNA (Zeng et al., 2002) miRNA
   4089..4108    +  misc_feature   cPPT/CTS (fragment): central polypurine tract and central termination sequence of HIV-1
   4140..4320    +  LTR            5' LTR (truncated): truncated 5' long terminal repeat (LTR) from HIV-1
   4391..4979    -  rep_origin     ori: high-copy-number ColE1/pMB1/pBR322/pUC origin of replication
   5150..6010    -  CDS            AmpR: β-lactamase; bla; confers resistance to ampicillin, carbenicillin, and related antibiotics
   6011..6115    -  promoter       AmpR promoter: bla
   6174..6226    -  misc_feature   bom (fragment): basis of mobility region from pBR322
