[The description below was written by a language model from this plasmid's Addgene catalogue record and pLannotate feature annotations shown in this document.]
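Description:
pAPM-D4 miR30-FAM208A ts1 is an HIV-1-based lentiviral transfer vector built on the pAPM-D4-mir30 backbone for knocking down human FAM208A (listed in the gene record as C3orf63). It is propagated in bacteria as a high-copy plasmid through a ColE1/pUC-type origin and selected with ampicillin via the β-lactamase gene. A recombination-tolerant strain is recorded for growth, as is common for plasmids carrying repeated LTR sequences.

The viral genome is transcribed in producer cells from a CMV enhancer/promoter fused to a truncated 5' LTR, with an SV40 enhancer/early promoter annotated just upstream. It is followed by the Ψ packaging signal with a gag fragment, the Rev response element for Rev-dependent nuclear export of the genomic RNA, and the cPPT/CTS, which aids nuclear import of the reverse-transcribed genome. The 3' end is annotated as a second truncated LTR, and no WPRE is annotated.

Between these elements, the spleen focus-forming virus (SFFV) LTR promoter drives a single Pol II transcript that encodes puromycin N-acetyltransferase (pac). Immediately downstream, this transcript carries the FAM208A-targeting hairpin ("ts1", presumably the first target site) embedded between 5' and 3' miR-30a flanking sequences. The microRNA context allows the cellular microRNA machinery to process the hairpin into a mature silencing RNA. Linking it to pac on one transcript means that puromycin-resistant transduced cells also express the shRNA.

The vector is used to make lentiviral particles for stable FAM208A depletion. The associated publication concerns transcriptional repression of proviruses by the HUSH complex and its counteraction by the primate immunodeficiency virus proteins Vpx and Vpr.
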