Addgene plasmid #115871: pAPM-D4 miR30-FAM208A ts1
Purpose: FAM208a knockdown
Depositing lab: Jeremy Luban. Depositing organization: University of Massachusetts, Worcester. Publication: Primate immunodeficiency virus proteins Vpx and Vpr counteract transcriptional repression of proviruses by the HUSH complex. Yurkovetskiy L, Guney MH, Kim K, Goh SL, McCauley S, Dauphin A, Diehl WE, Luban J. Nat Microbiol. 2018 Dec;3(12):1354-1361. doi: 10.1038/s41564-018-0256-x. Epub 2018 Oct 8. PubMed 30297740.
Backbone
  Vector backbone: pAPM-D4-mir30
  Vector type: Lentiviral
  Selectable markers: Puromycin
Growth in bacteria
  Bacterial resistance: Ampicillin, 100 μg/mL
  Growth temperature: 30°C
  Growth strain: NEB Stable
  Copy number: High Copy
Gene/Insert
  Gene/Insert name: FAM208a shRNA
  gRNA/shRNA sequence: TTCTTCTACTGGTTCCCGG
  Species: H. sapiens (human)
  Entrez Gene: C3orf63 (a.k.a. RAP140, se89-1, KIAA1105, DKFZp686C2456)
  Promoter: SFFV
  Cloning method: Restriction Enzyme; 5′ cloning site Unknown (unknown if destroyed); 3′ cloning site Unknown (unknown if destroyed)
Terms and licenses: Academic/Nonprofit Terms; Industry Terms: Not Available to Industry
Depositor comments: PuroR . Please visit https://www.biorxiv.org/content/early/2018/04/03/293001 for bioRxiv preprint.
How to cite: pAPM-D4 miR30-FAM208A ts1 was a gift from Jeremy Luban (Addgene plasmid # 115871 ; http://n2t.net/addgene:115871 ; RRID:Addgene_115871)
